>Addgene plasmid #152318 | pGBW-m4134515 | addgene full sequence | sequence record 313292 | Addgene NGS Result
CGTTACATAACTTACGGTAAATGGCCCGCCTGGCTGACCGCCCAACGACCCCCGCCCATTGACGTCAATA
ATGACGTATGTTCCCATAGTAACGCCAATAGGGACTTTCCATTGACGTCAATGGGTGGAGTATTTACGGT
AAACTGCCCACTTGGCAGTACATCAAGTGTATCATATGCCAAGTACGCCCCCTATTGACGTCAATGACGG
TAAATGGCCCGCCTGGCATTATGCCCAGTACATGACCTTATGGGACTTTCCTACTTGGCAGTACATCTAC
GTATTAGTCATCGCTATTACCATGCTGATGCGGTTTTGGCAGTACATCAATGGGCGTGGATAGCGGTTTG
ACTCACGGGGATTTCCAAGTCTCCACCCCATTGACGTCAATGGGAGTTTGTTTTGGCACCAAAATCAACG
GGACTTTCCAAAATGTCGTAACAACTCCGCCCCATTGACGCAAATGGGCGGTAGGCGTGTACGGTGGGAG
GTCTATATAAGCAGAGCTGGTTTAGTGAACCGTCAGATCAGATCTTTGTCGATCCTACCATCCACTCGAC
ACACCCGCCAGCGGCCGCCACCATGGCGGACAGCAACGGCACTATTACAGTCGAAGAGCTTAAGAAATTA
CTCGAGCAGTGGAATTTGGTAATAGGATTCCTGTTTCTAACGTGGATCTGTCTGCTGCAATTCGCATATG
CCAACCGGAATAGATTTCTCTACATCATTAAGTTGATCTTCCTGTGGCTGCTTTGGCCTGTGACCTTGGC
TTGCTTTGTTCTGGCCGCCGTGTACCGCATAAACTGGATTACCGGTGGGATCGCTATCGCAATGGCGTGC
CTCGTGGGCCTTATGTGGCTGTCCTATTTTATAGCCTCATTCCGACTCTTTGCTCGTACTAGGAGTATGT
GGTCTTTCAATCCCGAAACAAATATTTTACTAAACGTCCCGCTGCATGGGACCATTTTAACAAGACCATT
GCTAGAGAGCGAGCTCGTGATCGGCGCAGTTATACTGCGGGGACACCTCAGGATCGCCGGACACCATCTG
GGTCGCTGTGATATTAAAGACCTGCCCAAGGAAATAACAGTGGCTACCTCGCGTACTCTTTCATACTATA
AACTGGGAGCCAGCCAGAGAGTGGCCGGGGATTCTGGCTTCGCAGCATATAGTCGATACAGGATCGGGAA
CTACAAGCTGAATACGGACCACTCCTCCTCTAGTGATAATATTGCATTGCTCGTACAGGAAAACCTTTAC
TTTCAGTCGAAGAGGCGATGGAAAAAGAATTTTATCGCGGTGAGTGCAGCCAACAGATTCAAAAAGATAT
CCTCGTCTGGTGCCCTCTAAGCTAGCTTGACTGACTGAGATACAGCGTACCTTCAGCTCACAGACATGAT
AAGATACATTGATGAGTTTGGACAAACCACAACTAGAATGCAGTGAAAAAAATGCTTTATTTGTGAAATT
TGTGATGCTATTGCTTTATTTGTAACCATTATAAGCTGCAATAAACAAGTTAACAACAACAATTGCATTC
ATTTTATGTTTCAGGTTCAGGGGGAGGTGTGGGAGGTTTTTTAAAGCAAGTAAAACCTCTACAAATGTGG
TATTGGCCCATCTCTATCGGTATCGTAGCATAACCCCTTGGGGCCTCTAAACGGGTCTTGAGGGGTTTTT
TGTGCCCCTCGGGCCGGATTGCTATCTACCGGCATTGGCGCAGAAAAAAATGCCTGATGCGACGCTGCGC
GTCTTATACTCCCACATATGCCAGATTCAGCAACGGATACGGCTTCCCCAACTTGCCCACTTCCATACGT
GTCCTCCTTACCAGAAATTTATCCTTAAGGTCGTCAGCTATCCTGCAGGCGATCTCTCGATTTCGATCAA
GACATTCCTTTAATGGTCTTTTCTGGACACCACTAGGGGTCAGAAGTAGTTCATCAAACTTTCTTCCCTC
CCTAATCTCATTGGTTACCTTGGGCTATCGAAACTTAATTAACCAGTCAAGTCAGCTACTTGGCGAGATC
GACTTGTCTGGGTTTCGACTACGCTCAGAATTGCGTCAGTCAAGTTCGATCTGGTCCTTGCTATTGCACC
CGTTCTCCGATTACGAGTTTCATTTAAATCATGTGAGCAAAAGGCCAGCAAAAGGCCAGGAACCGTAAAA
AGGCCGCGTTGCTGGCGTTTTTCCATAGGCTCCGCCCCCCTGACGAGCATCACAAAAATCGACGCTCAAG
TCAGAGGTGGCGAAACCCGACAGGACTATAAAGATACCAGGCGTTTCCCCCTGGAAGCTCCCTCGTGCGC
TCTCCTGTTCCGACCCTGCCGCTTACCGGATACCTGTCCGCCTTTCTCCCTTCGGGAAGCGTGGCGCTTT
CTCATAGCTCACGCTGTAGGTATCTCAGTTCGGTGTAGGTCGTTCGCTCCAAGCTGGGCTGTGTGCACGA
ACCCCCCGTTCAGCCCGACCGCTGCGCCTTATCCGGTAACTATCGTCTTGAGTCCAACCCGGTAAGACAC
GACTTATCGCCACTGGCAGCAGCCACTGGTAACAGGATTAGCAGAGCGAGGTATGTAGGCGGTGCTACAG
AGTTCTTGAAGTGGTGGCCTAACTACGGCTACACTAGAAGAACAGTATTTGGTATCTGCGCTCTGCTGAA
GCCAGTTACCTTCGGAAAAAGAGTTGGTAGCTCTTGATCCGGCAAACAAACCACCGCTGGTAGCGGTGGT
TTTTTTGTTTGCAAGCAGCAGATTACGCGCAGAAAAAAAGGATCTCAAGAAGATCCTTTGATCTTTTCTA
CGGGGTCTGACGCTCAGTGGAACGAAAACTCACGTTAAGGGATTTTGGTCATGAGATTATCAAAAAGGAT
CTTCACCTAGATCCTTTTAAATTAAAAATGAAGTTTTAAATCAATCTAAAGTATATATGAGTAAACTTGG
TCTGACAGTTACCAATGCTTAATCAGTGAGGCACCTATCTCAGCGATCTGTCTATTTCGTTCATCCATAG
TTGCATTTAAATTTCCGAACTCTCCAAGGCCCTCGTCGGAAAATCTTCAAACCTTTCGTCCGATCCATCT
TGCAGGCTACCTCTCGAACGAACTATCGCAAGTCTCTTGGCCGGCCTTGCGCCTTGGCTATTGCTTGGCA
GCGCCTATCGCCAGGTATTACTCCAATCCCGAATATCCGAGATCGGGATCACCCGAGAGAAGTTCAACCT
ACATCCTCAATCCCGATCTATCCGAGATCCGAGGAATATCGAAATCGGGGCGCGCCTGGCCTCCGCGCCG
GGTTTTGGCGCCTCCCGCGGGCGCCCCCCTCGTCACGGCGAGCGCTGCCACGTCAGACGAAGGGCGCAGG
AGCGTCCTGATCCTTCCGCCCGGACGCTCAGGACAGCGGCCCGCTGCTCATAAGACTCGGCCTTAGAACC
CCAGTATCAGCAGAAGGACATTTTAGGACGGGACTTGGGTGACTCTAGGGCACTGGTTTTCTTTCCAGAG
AGCGGAACAGGCGAGGAAAAGTAGTCCCTTCTCGGCGATTCTGCGGAGGGATCTCCGTGGGGCGGTGAAC
GCCGATGATTATATAAGGACGCGCCGGGTGTGGCACAGCTAGTTCCGTCGCAGCCGGGATTTGGGTCGCG
GTTCTTGTTTGTGGATCGCTGTGATCGTCACTTGGTGAGTAGCGGGCTGCTGGGCTGGCCGGGGCTTTCG
TGGCCGCCGGGCCGCTCGGTGGGACGGAAGCGTGTGGAGAGACCGCCAAGGGCTGTAGTCTGGGTCCGCG
AGCAAGGTTGCCCTGAACTGGGGGTTGGGGGGAGCGCAGCAAAATGGCGGCTGTTCCCGAGTCTTGAATG
GAAGACGCTTGTGAGGCGGGCTGTGAGGTCGTTGAAACAAGGTGGGGGGCATGGTGGGCGGCAAGAACCC
AAGGTCTTGAGCCCTTCGCTAATGCGGGAAAGCTCTTATTCGGGTGAGATGGGCTGGGCACCATCTGGGG
ACCCTGACGTGAAGTTTGTCACTGACTGGAGAACTCGGTTTGTCGTCTGTTGCGGGGGCGGCAGTTATGG
CGGTGCCGTTGGGCAGTGCACCCGTACCTTTGGGAGCGCGCGCCCTCGTCGTGTCGTGACGTCACCCGTT
CTGTTGGCTTATAATGCAGGGTGGGGCCACCTGCCGGTAGGTGTGCGGTAGGCTTTTCTCCGTCGCAGGA
CGCAGGGTTCGGGCCTAGGGTAGGCTCTCCTGAATCGACAGGCGCCGGACCTCTGGTGAGGGGAGGGATA
AGTGAGGCGTCAGTTTCTTTGGTCGGTTTTATGTACCTATCTTCTTAAGTAGCTGAAGCTCCGGTTTTGA
ACTATGCGCTCGGGGTTGGCGAGTGTGTTTTGTGAAGTTTTTTAGGCACCTTTTGAAATGTAATCATTTG
GGTCAATATGTAATTTTCAGTGTTAGACTTGTAAATTGTCCGCTAAATTCTGGCCGTTTTTGGCTTTTTT
GTTAGACAACATGACCGAGTACAAGCCCACGGTGCGCCTCGCCACCCGCGACGACGTCCCCAGGGCCGTA
CGCACCCTCGCCGCCGCGTTCGCCGACTACCCCGCCACGCGCCACACCGTCGATCCGGACCGCCACATCG
AGCGGGTCACCGAGCTGCAAGAACTCTTCCTCACGCGCGTCGGGCTCGACATCGGCAAGGTGTGGGTCGC
GGACGACGGCGCCGCGGTGGCGGTCTGGACCACGCCGGAGAGCGTCGAAGCGGGGGCGGTGTTCGCCGAG
ATCGGCCCGCGCATGGCCGAGTTGAGCGGTTCCCGGCTGGCCGCGCAGCAACAGATGGAGGGCCTCCTGG
CGCCGCACCGGCCCAAGGAGCCCGCGTGGTTCCTGGCCACCGTCGGCGTCTCGCCCGACCACCAGGGCAA
GGGTCTGGGCAGCGCCGTCGTGCTCCCCGGAGTGGAGGCCGCCGAGCGCGCCGGGGTGCCCGCCTTCCTG
GAGACCTCCGCGCCCCGCAACCTCCCCTTCTACGAGCGGCTCGGCTTCACCGTCACCGCCGACGTCGAGG
TGCCCGAAGGACCGCGCACCTGGTGCATGACCCGCAAGCCCGGTGCCTAGGCTAGTATGTAAGCCTAGTC
TTAGATAATAAAATCGCTATCCATCGAAGATGGATGTGTGTTGGTTTTTTGTGTGTGTAACGCTAGGCGC
GCCTGGTGTACCGAGAACGATCCTCTCAGTGCGAGTCTCGACGATCCATATCGTTGCTTGGCAGTCAGCC
AGTCGGAATCCAGCTTGGGACCCAGGAAGTCCAATCGTCAGATATTGTACTCAAGCCTGGTCACGGCAGC
GTACCGATCTGTTTAAACCTAGATATTGATAGTCTGATCGGTCAACGTATAATCGAGTCCTAGCTTTTGC
AAACATCTATCAAGAGACAGGATCAGCAGGAGGCTTTCGCATGAGTATTCAACATTTCCGTGTCGCCCTT
ATTCCCTTTTTTGCGGCATTTTGCCTTCCTGTTTTTGCTCACCCAGAAACGCTGGTGAAAGTAAAAGATG
CTGAAGATCAGTTGGGTGCGCGAGTGGGTTACATCGAACTGGATCTCAACAGCGGTAAGATCCTTGAGAG
TTTTCGCCCCGAAGAACGCTTTCCAATGATGAGCACTTTTAAAGTTCTGCTATGTGGCGCGGTATTATCC
CGTATTGACGCCGGGCAAGAGCAACTCGGTCGCCGCATACACTATTCTCAGAATGACTTGGTTGAGTATT
CACCAGTCACAGAAAAGCATCTTACGGATGGCATGACAGTAAGAGAATTATGCAGTGCTGCCATAACCAT
GAGTGATAACACTGCGGCCAACTTACTTCTGACAACGATTGGAGGACCGAAGGAGCTAACCGCTTTTTTG
CACAACATGGGGGATCATGTAACTCGCCTTGATCGTTGGGAACCGGAGCTGAATGAAGCCATACCAAACG
ACGAGCGTGACACCACGATGCCTGTAGCAATGGCAACAACCTTGCGTAAACTATTAACTGGCGAACTACT
TACTCTAGCTTCCCGGCAACAGTTGATAGACTGGATGGAGGCGGATAAAGTTGCAGGACCACTTCTGCGC
TCGGCCCTTCCGGCTGGCTGGTTTATTGCTGATAAATCTGGAGCCGGTGAGCGTGGGTCTCGCGGTATCA
TTGCAGCACTGGGGCCAGATGGTAAGCCCTCCCGTATCGTAGTTATCTACACGACGGGGAGTCAGGCAAC
TATGGATGAACGAAATAGACAGATCGCTGAGATAGGTGCCTCACTGATTAAGCATTGGTAACCGATTCTA
GGTGCATTGGCGCAGAAAAAAATGCCTGATGCGACGCTGCGCGTCTTATACTCCCACATATGCCAGATTC
AGCAACGGATACGGCTTCCCCAACTTGCCCACTTCCATACGTGTCCTCCTTACCAGAAATTTATCCTTAA
GATCCCGAATCGTTTAAACTCGACTCTGGCTCTATCGAATCTCCGTCGTTTCGAGCTTACGCGAACAGCC
GTGGCGCTCATTTGCTCGTCGGGCATCGAATCTCGTCAGCTATCGTCAGCTTACCTTTTTGGCAGCGATC
GCGGCTCCCGACATCTTGGACCATTAGCTCCACAGGTATCTTCTTCCCTCTAGTGGTCATAACAGCAGCT
TCAGCTACCTCTCAATTCAAAAAACCCCTCAAGACCCGTTTAGAGGCCCCAAGGGGTTATGCTATCAATC
GTTGCGTTACACACACAAAAAACCAACACACATCCATCTTCGATGGATAGCGATTTTATTATCTAACTGC
TGATCGAGTGTAGCCAGATCTAGTAATCAATTACGGGGTCATTAGTTCATAGCCCATATATGGAGTTCCG
Features (pLannotate 1.2.2; 21 found; start..end, strand, type, name):
      1..304     +  enhancer       CMV enhancer: human cytomegalovirus immediate early enhancer
    377..394     -  promoter       CMV promoter (fragment): human cytomegalovirus (CMV) immediate early promoter
    457..508     +  promoter       CMVd2 promoter: truncated human cytomegalovirus (CMV) immediate early promoter that yields moderately reduced expression relative to the full-length promoter
    583..1248    +  CDS            VME1_SARS2: Experimental evidence at protein level: Swiss-Prot protein existence level 1. Component of the viral envelope that plays a central role in virus morphogenesis and assembly via its interactions with other viral proteins (By similarity). Regulates the localization of S protein at cis-Golgi, the place of virus budding (PubMed:33229438). May act by binding cytoplasmic c-terminus of S (PubMed:33229438). From Severe acute respiratory syndrome coronavirus 2 (2019-nCoV) (SARS-CoV-2).
   1276..1292    +  CDS            CBP (fragment): calmodulin-binding peptide derived from skeletal muscle myosin light chain kinase; binds calmodulin with nanomolar affinity in the presence of calcium
   1400..1521    -  polyA_signal   SV40 poly(A) signal: SV40 polyadenylation signal
   1544..1613    -  CDS            large T antigen (fragment): large T antigen from SV40 (simian virus 40)
   1636..1682    +  terminator     T7 terminator: transcription terminator for bacteriophage T7 RNA polymerase
   1712..1848    +  terminator     rrnG terminator: transcription terminator from the E. coli ribosomal RNA rrnG operon (Albrechtsen et al., 1991)
   1893..1964    +  misc_feature   3' β-globin insulator: insulator downstream of the human β-globin locus (Farrell et al., 2002)
   2190..2778    -  rep_origin     ori: high-copy-number ColE1/pMB1/pBR322/pUC origin of replication
   2950..3014    -  CDS            bla(M) (fragment): β-lactamase lacking the signal sequence; bla(M); allows cytosolic expression of β-lactamase
   3278..4487    +  promoter       UbC promoter: human ubiquitin C promoter
   4491..5088    +  CDS            PuroR (fragment): puromycin N-acetyltransferase; pac from Streptomyces; confers resistance to puromycin
   5117..5165    +  polyA_signal   poly(A) signal: synthetic polyadenylation signal
   5431..6291    +  CDS            AmpR: β-lactamase; bla; confers resistance to ampicillin, carbenicillin, and related antibiotics
   6304..6440    +  terminator     rrnG terminator: transcription terminator from the E. coli ribosomal RNA rrnG operon (Albrechtsen et al., 1991)
   6592..6663    +  misc_feature   5' β-globin insulator: insulator upstream of the human β-globin locus (Farrell et al., 2002)
   6668..6714    -  terminator     T7 terminator: transcription terminator for bacteriophage T7 RNA polymerase
   6732..6780    -  polyA_signal   poly(A) signal: synthetic polyadenylation signal
   6811..6860    +  enhancer       CMV enhancer (fragment): human cytomegalovirus immediate early enhancer
