[The description below was written by a language model from this plasmid's Addgene catalogue record and pLannotate feature annotations shown in this document.]
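Description:
pGBW-m4134515 is a mammalian expression plasmid built on the pTwist_CMV_Puro_6 backbone that carries the wild-type membrane (M) glycoprotein gene of SARS-CoV-2. It is propagated in E. coli as a high-copy plasmid through a ColE1/pUC-type origin and is selected with ampicillin via a full-length β-lactamase (AmpR) gene. For selection in mammalian cells, a separate cassette places the puromycin N-acetyltransferase gene under the human ubiquitin C (UbC) promoter, followed by a synthetic polyadenylation signal. This allows enrichment of transfected cells or derivation of stable puromycin-resistant populations.

The M coding sequence is driven by the human cytomegalovirus immediate-early enhancer and promoter, and transcripts are terminated by an SV40 poly(A) signal. According to the catalogue entry, the backbone supplies a C-terminal tag consisting of a TEV protease cleavage site followed by a calmodulin-binding peptide (CBP). The feature table detects a CBP fragment just downstream of the M open reading frame, consistent with this arrangement, although the TEV site itself is not annotated. Such a tag permits calcium-dependent affinity capture on calmodulin resin and subsequent removal of the tag by TEV cleavage. The expression units are flanked by bacterial transcription terminators (T7 and rrnG), additional synthetic poly(A) signals and short β-globin insulator elements, which help isolate the cassettes from read-through transcription and from each other.

The M protein is a viral envelope component central to virion morphogenesis and assembly through its interactions with other viral proteins. The plasmid is therefore suited to expressing tagged M in mammalian cells for localisation, interaction or purification studies, though the record states only a general expression purpose.
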