Addgene plasmid #152318: pGBW-m4134515
Purpose: Mammalian expression plasmid for SARS-CoV-2 M (membrane)
Depositing lab: Ginkgo Bioworks & Benjie Chen. Depositing organization: Ginkgo Bioworks.
Backbone
  Vector backbone: pTwist_CMV_Puro_6
  Backbone size w/o insert (bp): 6080
  Vector type: Mammalian Expression
  Selectable markers: Puromycin
Growth in bacteria
  Bacterial resistance: Ampicillin, 100 μg/mL
  Growth temperature: 37°C
  Growth strain: DH5alpha
  Copy number: High Copy
Gene/Insert
  Gene/Insert name: SARS-CoV-2 M (membrane) (alt names: membrane glycoprotein; M protein)
  Species: Severe acute respiratory syndrome coronavirus 2
  Insert size (bp): 662
  Mutation: wt
  Entrez Gene: M (a.k.a. GU280_gp05)
  Promoter: CMV
  Tag / fusion protein: Cleavable TEV;CBP (C terminal on backbone)
  Cloning method: Unknown
Resource information
  A portion of this plasmid was derived from a plasmid made by: GinkgoBioworks
Depositor comments: NCBI reference sequence: YP_009724393.1
How to cite: pGBW-m4134515 was a gift from Ginkgo Bioworks & Benjie Chen (Addgene plasmid # 152318 ; http://n2t.net/addgene:152318 ; RRID:Addgene_152318)
